Addgene plasmid #21387: pCM1.153
Depositing lab: Geraldine Seydoux. Depositing organization: Johns Hopkins University and School of Medicine. Publication: 3' UTRs are the primary regulators of gene expression in the C. elegans germline. Merritt C, Rasoloson D, Ko D, Seydoux G. Curr Biol. 2008 Oct 14;18(19):1476-82. doi: 10.1016/j.cub.2008.08.013. Epub 2008 Sep 25. PubMed 18818082.
Backbone
  Vector backbone: pDONRP2RP3
  Backbone size w/o insert (bp): 2641
  Vector type: Gateway
Growth in bacteria
  Bacterial resistance: Kanamycin, 50 μg/mL
  Growth temperature: 37°C
  Growth strain: DH5alpha
  Copy number: Unknown
Gene/Insert
  Gene/Insert name: gld-1 M1M2 3'utr in pDONRP2RP3
  Species: C. elegans (nematode)
  Insert size (bp): 852
  Cloning method: Gateway Cloning; 5′ cloning site attP2R (destroyed during cloning); 3′ cloning site attP3 (destroyed during cloning)
  Sequencing primers: 5′ M13Forward
Terms and licenses: Academic/Nonprofit Terms; Industry Terms: Not Available to Industry
How to cite: pCM1.153 was a gift from Geraldine Seydoux (Addgene plasmid # 21387 ; http://n2t.net/addgene:21387 ; RRID:Addgene_21387)
