[The description below was written by a language model from this plasmid's Addgene catalogue record and pLannotate feature annotations shown in this document.]
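Description:
pCM1.153 is a Gateway entry clone built on the pDONRP2RP3 donor backbone, the vector used to create the third (3′) position element in MultiSite Gateway assemblies. It carries an 852 bp insert from C. elegans described as the gld-1 "M1M2" 3′ UTR. The name suggests a variant of the gld-1 3′ untranslated region, but the record does not explain what M1 and M2 denote. The insert was introduced by a BP recombination reaction, which consumed the attP2R and attP3 sites of the donor vector. In the full depositor sequence (about 3.5 kb), the insert region lies between an annotated attR2 site on one side and attB3-core and partial attL-type annotations on the other. This is consistent with the attR2/attL3 flanks expected for a third-position entry clone, although the automated annotation labels the latter as an attL1 fragment.

The plasmid is maintained in E. coli through a high-copy ColE1/pUC-type origin and selected with kanamycin via the aminoglycoside phosphotransferase gene. The rrnB T1 and T2 terminators upstream of the cloning region insulate the insert from read-through transcription. The short lacI and lacZα fragments and the T7 promoter are backbone remnants rather than functional expression elements. No eukaryotic promoter or reporter is present, so the plasmid is a building block rather than an expression vector. Its expected use is in an LR reaction with promoter and coding-sequence entry clones and a destination vector to assemble transgenes. The associated publication, on 3′ UTRs as the primary regulators of gene expression in the C. elegans germline, indicates that such transgenes were used to test how the 3′ UTR controls expression there.
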