Features (pLannotate 1.2.2; 10 found; start..end, strand, type, name):
    121..213     +  CDS            lacI (fragment): lac repressor; lacI; The lac repressor binds to the lac operator to inhibit transcription in E. coli. This inhibition can be relieved by adding lactose or isopropyl-β-D-thiogalactopyranoside (IPTG).
    268..295     -  terminator     rrnB T2 terminator: transcription terminator T2 from the E. coli rrnB gene
    427..470     +  terminator     rrnB T1 terminator: Escherichia coli rrnB; transcription terminator T1 from the E. coli rrnB gene
    517..553     -  CDS            lacZα (fragment): LacZα fragment of β-galactosidase; lacZ fragment
    624..747     -  protein_bind   attR2: mutant version of attR; recombination site for the Gateway® LR reaction LR Clonase™
   1600..1620    -  protein_bind   attB3: mutant version of attB; core recombination site for the Gateway® BP reaction BP Clonase™
   1611..1696    -  protein_bind   attL1 (fragment): mutant version of attL; recombination site for the Gateway® LR reaction LR Clonase™
   1733..1751    -  promoter       T7 promoter: promoter for bacteriophage T7 RNA polymerase
   1885..2694    +  CDS            KanR: aminoglycoside phosphotransferase; aph(3')-Ia; confers resistance to kanamycin in bacteria or G418 (Geneticin®) in eukaryotes
   2841..3429    +  rep_origin     ori: high-copy-number ColE1/pMB1/pBR322/pUC origin of replication
>Addgene plasmid #21387 | pCM1.153 | depositor full sequence | sequence record 9881 | Author sequence
CTTTCCTGCGTTATCCCCTGATTCTGTGGATAACCGTATTACCGCCTTTGAGTGAGCTGATACCGCTCGC
CGCAGCCGAACGACCGAGCGCAGCGAGTCAGTGAGCGAGGAAGCGGAAGAGCGCCCAATACGCAAACCGC
CTCTCCCCGCGCGTTGGCCGATTCATTAATGCAGCTGGCACGACAGGTTTCCCGACTGGAAAGCGGGCAG
TGAGCGCAACGCAATTAATACGCGTACCGCTAGCCAGGAAGAGTTTGTAGAAACGCAAAAAGGCCATCCG
TCAGGATGGCCTTCTGCTTAGTTTGATGCCTGGCAGTTTATGGCGGGCGTCCTGCCCGCCACCCTCCGGG
CCGTTGCTTCACAACGTTCAAATCCGCTCCCGGCGGATTTGTCCTACTCAGGAGAGCGTTCACCGACAAA
CAACAGATAAAACGAAAGGCCCAGTCTTCCGACTGAGCCTTTCGTTTTATTTGATGCCTGGCAGTTCCCT
ACTCTCGCGTTAACGCTAGCATGGATGTTTTCCCAGTCACGACGTTGTAAAACGACGGCCAGTCTTAAGC
TCGGGCCCTGCAGCTCTAGAGCTCGAATTCTACAGGTCACTAATACCATCTAAGTAGTTGATTCATAGTG
ACTGCATATGTTGTGTTTTACAGTATTATGTAGTCTGTTTTTTATGCAAAATCTAATTTAATATATTGAT
ATTTATATCATTTTACGTTTCTCGTTCAACTTTCTTGTACAAAGTGGGATAAAAAGTTCACATTTATAAC
TCACACTCCCTTTGTTTTGTTCGTTCTCACCATTTTAGGTTACCATAGAATCAACAGCCATACATCATGT
TGCCATTTTTTCCCCCTCTCATCTCCCCCATCTTTATCATGTCATCAATTGGTATCTACCATCTCACTCC
TTTAGGAATAGCATACACATACAGTTAGTAATAATTATGTAATGAGATACCTAATACCATTAATTCCTTT
CTGTAATTTAAACTCGCCCTGCTGCTTTCACCATATGCTCTTTGATTTTTAAGTATCTTTTCCCTTTCTT
CGCAGATCTTGAAAAGATATTTTAACATCAGAGAAAAACGGCAGGTGCCCCGGTAATAACATCTTATCAG
GATAACCATTTTGGAGAATACTCATTGATACTTTTATTGATGCAGCTATTCCCCTACCCATTCATACTAC
CTCGAATGCCAAAGCACCCCCTTTATTTTTCACAGTTATCTTAACGCTAACCCCTGTAGAATCTTCCCGG
TTTGATGTAGTCATCAAAAATTTTTCATCTTTTCTAAATTTTTAGTAACTTGAGATTTTAATTTTCTTTC
CCGCTAGTTAGATATGTTCAAATCTCACATCCCCATCAAACCAGCCCCAAGTCCCCATTCTAAACCCCTA
CCCCTTCCCAATCTGTCCATTATAATTTTAAGCACAAGTCCAAGAGCTAATATTTTTAGCAGTCTTTCAC
ATTGACCATTTTCTCGGTACCCTGTTTTTGAGACCAAAATTTTGAATTTTGAAATTGAAATACAGGGCGA
GATAAAATAATAAAAAATAGTTTTTATTCAATTTTTCTTCCAGTTCATGTTTTAAAACGCAACTTTATTA
TACAAAGTTGGCATTATAAAAAAGCATTGCTTATCAATTTGTTGCAACGAACAGGTCACTATCAGTCAAA
ATAAAATCATTATTTGGAGCTCCATGGTAGCGTTAACGCGGCCGCGATATCCCCTATAGTGAGTCGTATT
ACATGGTCATAGCTGTTTCCTGGCAGCTCTGGCCCGTGTCTCAAAATCTCTGATGTTACATTGCACAAGA
TAAAAATATATCATCATGAACAATAAAACTGTCTGCTTACATAAACAGTAATACAAGGGGTGTTATGAGC
CATATTCAACGGGAAACGTCGAGGCCGCGATTAAATTCCAACATGGATGCTGATTTATATGGGTATAAAT
GGGCTCGCGATAATGTCGGGCAATCAGGTGCGACAATCTATCGCTTGTATGGGAAGCCCGATGCGCCAGA
GTTGTTTCTGAAACATGGCAAAGGTAGCGTTGCCAATGATGTTACAGATGAGATGGTCAGACTAAACTGG
CTGACGGAATTTATGCCTCTTCCGACCATCAAGCATTTTATCCGTACTCCTGATGATGCATGGTTACTCA
CCACTGCGATCCCCGGAAAAACAGCATTCCAGGTATTAGAAGAATATCCTGATTCAGGTGAAAATATTGT
TGATGCGCTGGCAGTGTTCCTGCGCCGGTTGCATTCGATTCCTGTTTGTAATTGTCCTTTTAACAGCGAT
CGCGTATTTCGTCTCGCTCAGGCGCAATCACGAATGAATAACGGTTTGGTTGATGCGAGTGATTTTGATG
ACGAGCGTAATGGCTGGCCTGTTGAACAAGTCTGGAAAGAAATGCATAAACTTTTGCCATTCTCACCGGA
TTCAGTCGTCACTCATGGTGATTTCTCACTTGATAACCTTATTTTTGACGAGGGGAAATTAATAGGTTGT
ATTGATGTTGGACGAGTCGGAATCGCAGACCGATACCAGGATCTTGCCATCCTATGGAACTGCCTCGGTG
AGTTTTCTCCTTCATTACAGAAACGGCTTTTTCAAAAATATGGTATTGATAATCCTGATATGAATAAATT
GCAGTTTCATTTGATGCTCGATGAGTTTTTCTAATCAGAATTGGTTAATTGGTTGTAACACTGGCAGAGC
ATTACGCTGACTTGACGGGACGGCGCAAGCTCATGACCAAAATCCCTTAACGTGAGTTACGCGTCGTTCC
ACTGAGCGTCAGACCCCGTAGAAAAGATCAAAGGATCTTCTTGAGATCCTTTTTTTCTGCGCGTAATCTG
CTGCTTGCAAACAAAAAAACCACCGCTACCAGCGGTGGTTTGTTTGCCGGATCAAGAGCTACCAACTCTT
TTTCCGAAGGTAACTGGCTTCAGCAGAGCGCAGATACCAAATACTGTCCTTCTAGTGTAGCCGTAGTTAG
GCCACCACTTCAAGAACTCTGTAGCACCGCCTACATACCTCGCTCTGCTAATCCTGTTACCAGTGGCTGC
TGCCAGTGGCGATAAGTCGTGTCTTACCGGGTTGGACTCAAGACGATAGTTACCGGATAAGGCGCAGCGG
TCGGGCTGAACGGGGGGTTCGTGCACACAGCCCAGCTTGGAGCGAACGACCTACACCGAACTGAGATACC
TACAGCGTGAGCATTGAGAAAGCGCCACGCTTCCCGAAGGGAGAAAGGCGGACAGGTATCCGGTAAGCGG
CAGGGTCGGAACAGGAGAGCGCACGAGGGAGCTTCCAGGGGGAAACGCCTGGTATCTTTATAGTCCTGTC
GGGTTTCGCCACCTCTGACTTGAGCGTCGATTTTTGTGATGCTCGTCAGGGGGGCGGAGCCTATGGAAAA
ACGCCAGCAACGCGGCCTTTTTACGGTTCCTGGCCTTTTGCTGGCCTTTTGCTCACATGTT
