>Addgene plasmid #21387 | pCM1.153 | addgene partial sequence | sequence record 27174 | 21387 with M13pUC-Fwd
GCTCTAGAGCTCGAATTCTACAGGTCACTAATACCATCTAAGTAGTTGGTTCATAGTGACTGCATATGTT
GTGTTTTACAGTATTATGTAGTCTGTTTTTTATGCAAAATCTAATTTAATATATTGATATTTATATCATT
TTACGTTTCTCGTTCAACTTTCTTGTACAAAGTGGGATAAAAAGTTCACATTTATAACTCACACTCCCTT
TGTTTTGTTCGTTCTCACCATTTTAGGTTACCATAGAATCAACAGCCATACATCATGTTGCCATTTTTTC
CCCCTCTCATCTCCCCCATCTTTATCATGTCATCAATTGGTATCTACCATCTCACTCCTTTAGGAATAGC
ATACACATACAGTTAGTAATAATTATGTAATGAGATACCTAATACCATTAATTCCTTTCTGTAATTTAAA
CTCGCCCTGCTGCTTTCACCATATGCTCTTTGATTTTTAAGTATCTTTTCCCTTTCTTCGCAGATCTTGA
AAAGATATTTTAACATCAGAGAAAAACGGCAGGTGCCCCGGTAATAACATCTTATCAGGATAACCATTTT
GGAGAATACTCATTGATACTTTTATTGATGCAGCTATTCCCCTACCCATTCATACTACCTCGAATGCCAA
AGCACCCCCTTTATTTTTCACAGTTATCTTAACG
